Addgene plasmid #60253: pENTR D-TOPO-C2_14
Purpose: This plasmid contains a human pancreatic islet inactive enhancer, which can be shuttled into a Gateway destination vector, such as pGL4.23-Gateway.
Depositing lab: Jorge Ferrer. Depositing organization: Imperial College London. Publication: Pancreatic islet enhancer clusters enriched in type 2 diabetes risk-associated variants. Pasquali L, Gaulton KJ, Rodriguez-Segui SA, Mularoni L, Miguel-Escalada I, Akerman I, Tena JJ, Moran I, Gomez-Marin C, van de Bunt M, Ponsa-Cobas J, Castro N, Nammo T, Cebola I, Garcia-Hurtado J, Maestro MA, Pattou F, Piemonti L, Berney T, Gloyn AL, Ravassard P, Gomez-Skarmeta JL, Muller F, McCarthy MI, Ferrer J. Nat Genet. 2014 Feb;46(2):136-43. doi: 10.1038/ng.2870. Epub 2014 Jan 12. PubMed 24413736.
Backbone
  Vector backbone: pENTR/D-TOPO
  Backbone manufacturer: Invitrogen
  Backbone size w/o insert (bp): 2580
  Vector type: Entry Vector
Growth in bacteria
  Bacterial resistance: Kanamycin, 50 μg/mL
  Growth temperature: 37°C
  Growth strain: DH5alpha
  Copy number: Unknown
Gene/Insert
  Gene/Insert name: EDARADD inactive enhancer (alt name: EDARADD)
  Species: H. sapiens (human)
  Entrez Gene: EDARADD (a.k.a. ECTD11A, ECTD11B, ED3, EDA3)
  Cloning method: TOPO Cloning
  Sequencing primers: 5′ M13 Fw; 3′ M13 Rev
Terms and licenses: Academic/Nonprofit Terms; Industry Terms: Not Available to Industry
Depositor comments: chromosome : chr1; start: 234595797 end: 234596272 (genomic position corresponds to the version of the human genome hg18) Fw primer used for cloning: CACCTTCTGCAATGTTTAATCTGC Rv primer used for cloning: GGTCTCAGCTCAGTGGTAGGG
How to cite: pENTR D-TOPO-C2_14 was a gift from Jorge Ferrer (Addgene plasmid # 60253 ; http://n2t.net/addgene:60253 ; RRID:Addgene_60253)
