[The description below was written by a language model from this plasmid's Addgene catalogue record and pLannotate feature annotations shown in this document.]
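Description:
pENTR D-TOPO-C2_14 is a Gateway entry clone built on the commercial pENTR/D-TOPO backbone and carrying a short noncoding fragment of human genomic DNA. The insert is described as an inactive pancreatic islet enhancer associated with the EDARADD locus on chromosome 1. The depositor gives hg18 coordinates spanning a little under 500 bp, which fits the roughly 500 bp gap between the two annotated recombination sites in the 3,052 nt sequence record. The fragment was amplified by PCR and introduced by directional TOPO cloning. The plasmid is maintained in E. coli through a high-copy ColE1/pUC-type origin and selected with kanamycin via the aminoglycoside phosphotransferase (KanR) gene.

The enhancer fragment lies between attL1 and attL2, the sites recognised in the Gateway LR reaction, so it can be transferred in a defined orientation into any attR-containing destination vector without restriction cloning. The rrnB T1 and T2 terminators upstream of attL1 block read-through transcription from the backbone into the insert. A T7 promoter sits just outside attL2, and M13 forward and reverse priming sites are used for sequence verification. The short lacI and lacZα matches in the feature table are backbone remnants rather than functional genes. The plasmid has no eukaryotic promoter or reporter and is purely a shuttle intermediate. According to the record, the fragment is meant to be moved into a destination such as a Gateway-adapted pGL4.23 luciferase vector, where its regulatory activity can be measured. Its "inactive" classification suggests it was tested alongside other islet regulatory elements in a study of enhancer clusters and type 2 diabetes risk variants, though the record does not spell out its exact role.
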