Features (pLannotate 1.2.2; 9 found; start..end, strand, type, name):
    121..213     +  CDS            lacI (fragment): lac repressor; lacI; The lac repressor binds to the lac operator to inhibit transcription in E. coli. This inhibition can be relieved by adding lactose or isopropyl-β-D-thiogalactopyranoside (IPTG).
    268..295     -  terminator     rrnB T2 terminator: transcription terminator T2 from the E. coli rrnB gene
    427..470     +  terminator     rrnB T1 terminator: Escherichia coli rrnB; transcription terminator T1 from the E. coli rrnB gene
    517..553     -  CDS            lacZα (fragment): LacZα fragment of β-galactosidase; lacZ fragment
    569..668     +  protein_bind   attL1: mutant version of attL; recombination site for the Gateway® LR reaction LR Clonase™
   1177..1276    -  protein_bind   attL2: mutant version of attL; recombination site for the Gateway® LR reaction LR Clonase™
   1294..1312    -  promoter       T7 promoter: promoter for bacteriophage T7 RNA polymerase
   1446..2255    +  CDS            KanR: aminoglycoside phosphotransferase; aph(3')-Ia; confers resistance to kanamycin in bacteria or G418 (Geneticin®) in eukaryotes
   2402..2990    +  rep_origin     ori: high-copy-number ColE1/pMB1/pBR322/pUC origin of replication
>Addgene plasmid #60253 | pENTR D-TOPO-C2_14 | depositor full sequence | sequence record 96516 | Full Sequence
CTTTCCTGCGTTATCCCCTGATTCTGTGGATAACCGTATTACCGCCTTTGAGTGAGCTGATACCGCTCGC
CGCAGCCGAACGACCGAGCGCAGCGAGTCAGTGAGCGAGGAAGCGGAAGAGCGCCCAATACGCAAACCGC
CTCTCCCCGCGCGTTGGCCGATTCATTAATGCAGCTGGCACGACAGGTTTCCCGACTGGAAAGCGGGCAG
TGAGCGCAACGCAATTAATACGCGTACCGCTAGCCAGGAAGAGTTTGTAGAAACGCAAAAAGGCCATCCG
TCAGGATGGCCTTCTGCTTAGTTTGATGCCTGGCAGTTTATGGCGGGCGTCCTGCCCGCCACCCTCCGGG
CCGTTGCTTCACAACGTTCAAATCCGCTCCCGGCGGATTTGTCCTACTCAGGAGAGCGTTCACCGACAAA
CAACAGATAAAACGAAAGGCCCAGTCTTCCGACTGAGCCTTTCGTTTTATTTGATGCCTGGCAGTTCCCT
ACTCTCGCGTTAACGCTAGCATGGATGTTTTCCCAGTCACGACGTTGTAAAACGACGGCCAGTCTTAAGC
TCGGGCCCCAAATAATGATTTTATTTTGACTGATAGTGACCTGTTCGTTGCAACAAATTGATGAGCAATG
CTTTTTTATAATGCCAACTTTGTACAAAAAAGCAGGCTCCGCGGCCGCCCCCTTCACCTTCTGCAATGTT
TAATCTGCCTTTAATTCCATCCAGTGTATTTGTCTTCTCATAATTTGTCATTTCTTCTATAGAACTTTGA
TTTGGGTATTTTAAAAATACATCCCATATTTCTACTTTAACTTCTTGAACACATGAAATGCAATTTTGAT
AGCATCTAAACATAATTCTAAATGTAACAGATATAACGCTAACATCGGTGTCAGTTCTGGGACAGTTACG
ATTGATTACTCTCTCATTATGGGTCATATTTTTCTGCCTCTTCGCATGCCTGGAAATCTTTGGTTGGCTG
CCAGACATTGTGACTTTATCTTGCTGGGTGCTGGATATTTTTATATTCCTATAAATCTTCTTGGGCTTTG
CTTTTTGAAAACAGTTGGATCTTCTCGTGTCTTGCTTTTAAGATTTGTTAGGTGGGTGTGGAGCAGTGCT
CTGACAGAAGCTAATGACTCCCTACCACTGAGCTGAGACCAAGGGTGGGCGCGCCGACCCAGCTTTCTTG
TACAAAGTTGGCATTATAAGAAAGCATTGCTTATCAATTTGTTGCAACGAACAGGTCACTATCAGTCAAA
ATAAAATCATTATTTGCCATCCAGCTGATATCCCCTATAGTGAGTCGTATTACATGGTCATAGCTGTTTC
CTGGCAGCTCTGGCCCGTGTCTCAAAATCTCTGATGTTACATTGCACAAGATAAAAATATATCATCATGA
ACAATAAAACTGTCTGCTTACATAAACAGTAATACAAGGGGTGTTATGAGCCATATTCAACGGGAAACGT
CGAGGCCGCGATTAAATTCCAACATGGATGCTGATTTATATGGGTATAAATGGGCTCGCGATAATGTCGG
GCAATCAGGTGCGACAATCTATCGCTTGTATGGGAAGCCCGATGCGCCAGAGTTGTTTCTGAAACATGGC
AAAGGTAGCGTTGCCAATGATGTTACAGATGAGATGGTCAGACTAAACTGGCTGACGGAATTTATGCCTC
TTCCGACCATCAAGCATTTTATCCGTACTCCTGATGATGCATGGTTACTCACCACTGCGATCCCCGGAAA
AACAGCATTCCAGGTATTAGAAGAATATCCTGATTCAGGTGAAAATATTGTTGATGCGCTGGCAGTGTTC
CTGCGCCGGTTGCATTCGATTCCTGTTTGTAATTGTCCTTTTAACAGCGATCGCGTATTTCGTCTCGCTC
AGGCGCAATCACGAATGAATAACGGTTTGGTTGATGCGAGTGATTTTGATGACGAGCGTAATGGCTGGCC
TGTTGAACAAGTCTGGAAAGAAATGCATAAACTTTTGCCATTCTCACCGGATTCAGTCGTCACTCATGGT
GATTTCTCACTTGATAACCTTATTTTTGACGAGGGGAAATTAATAGGTTGTATTGATGTTGGACGAGTCG
GAATCGCAGACCGATACCAGGATCTTGCCATCCTATGGAACTGCCTCGGTGAGTTTTCTCCTTCATTACA
GAAACGGCTTTTTCAAAAATATGGTATTGATAATCCTGATATGAATAAATTGCAGTTTCATTTGATGCTC
GATGAGTTTTTCTAATCAGAATTGGTTAATTGGTTGTAACACTGGCAGAGCATTACGCTGACTTGACGGG
ACGGCGCAAGCTCATGACCAAAATCCCTTAACGTGAGTTACGCGTCGTTCCACTGAGCGTCAGACCCCGT
AGAAAAGATCAAAGGATCTTCTTGAGATCCTTTTTTTCTGCGCGTAATCTGCTGCTTGCAAACAAAAAAA
CCACCGCTACCAGCGGTGGTTTGTTTGCCGGATCAAGAGCTACCAACTCTTTTTCCGAAGGTAACTGGCT
TCAGCAGAGCGCAGATACCAAATACTGTCCTTCTAGTGTAGCCGTAGTTAGGCCACCACTTCAAGAACTC
TGTAGCACCGCCTACATACCTCGCTCTGCTAATCCTGTTACCAGTGGCTGCTGCCAGTGGCGATAAGTCG
TGTCTTACCGGGTTGGACTCAAGACGATAGTTACCGGATAAGGCGCAGCGGTCGGGCTGAACGGGGGGTT
CGTGCACACAGCCCAGCTTGGAGCGAACGACCTACACCGAACTGAGATACCTACAGCGTGAGCATTGAGA
AAGCGCCACGCTTCCCGAAGGGAGAAAGGCGGACAGGTATCCGGTAAGCGGCAGGGTCGGAACAGGAGAG
CGCACGAGGGAGCTTCCAGGGGGAAACGCCTGGTATCTTTATAGTCCTGTCGGGTTTCGCCACCTCTGAC
TTGAGCGTCGATTTTTGTGATGCTCGTCAGGGGGGCGGAGCCTATGGAAAAACGCCAGCAACGCGGCCTT
TTTACGGTTCCTGGCCTTTTGCTGGCCTTTTGCTCACATGTT
